Addgene plasmid #87296: pGADT7 Hsh155 H331Q
Purpose: Encodes Y2H Gal4 activation domain for Hsh155 H331Q
Depositing lab: Aaron Hoskins. Depositing organization: University of Wisconsin, Madison. Publication: SF3b1 mutations associated with myelodysplastic syndromes alter the fidelity of branchsite selection in yeast. Carrocci TJ, Zoerner DM, Paulson JC, Hoskins AA. Nucleic Acids Res. 2017 Jan 6. pii: gkw1349. doi: 10.1093/nar/gkw1349. PubMed 28062854.
Backbone
  Vector backbone: pGADT7
  Backbone manufacturer: Clontech
  Backbone size w/o insert (bp): 7987
  Total vector size (bp): 10910
  Vector type: Bacterial Expression, Yeast Expression
  Selectable markers: LEU2
Growth in bacteria
  Bacterial resistance: Ampicillin, 100 μg/mL
  Growth temperature: 37°C
  Growth strain: DH5alpha
  Copy number: Unknown
Gene/Insert
  Gene/Insert name: HSH155
  Species: S. cerevisiae (budding yeast)
  Insert size (bp): 2923
  Mutation: H331Q
  GenBank ID: NP_014015.1
  Entrez Gene: HSH155 (a.k.a. YMR288W)
  Tag / fusion protein: GAL4 AD (N terminal on backbone)
  Cloning method: Restriction Enzyme; 5′ cloning site XmaI (not destroyed); 3′ cloning site BamHI (not destroyed)
  Sequencing primers: 5′ CCAGTGAATTCCACCCGGGAATGAGTCATCCGATTCAATTTG; 3′ GCTCGAGCTCGATGGATCCTCACAGAACTAAATCCAGTTCTTC
Terms and licenses: Academic/Nonprofit Terms; Industry Terms: Not Available to Industry
How to cite: pGADT7 Hsh155 H331Q was a gift from Aaron Hoskins (Addgene plasmid # 87296 ; http://n2t.net/addgene:87296 ; RRID:Addgene_87296)
