[The description below was written by a language model from this plasmid's Addgene catalogue record and pLannotate feature annotations shown in this document.]
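Description:
pGADT7 Hsh155 H331Q is a yeast two-hybrid "prey" plasmid built on the Clontech pGADT7 backbone, a shuttle vector that replicates in both E. coli and Saccharomyces cerevisiae. In bacteria it is maintained through a high-copy ColE1/pUC-type origin and selected with ampicillin via the β-lactamase gene. In yeast it is propagated episomally from the 2μ origin and selected by leucine prototrophy through the LEU2 marker with its own promoter. The catalogue lists a total size of about 10.9 kb, closely matching the sequenced record. The feature table also picks up backbone remnants, including lac promoter/operator and lacI fragments, two loxP sites, and rop and bom fragments, which have no stated role in the construct's use.

The expression cassette is driven by the constitutive yeast ADH1 promoter and closed by the ADH1 terminator. It encodes an SV40 nuclear localization signal, the GAL4 transcriptional activation domain and an HA epitope tag, followed by the full-length S. cerevisiae HSH155 coding sequence inserted between the XmaI and BamHI sites. A T7 promoter lies between the activation domain and the HA tag, which in this backbone permits in vitro transcription of the HA-tagged insert without the GAL4 portion. HSH155 is the yeast orthologue of the spliceosomal protein SF3b1, which contacts the pre-mRNA around the branch site, and this version carries the H331Q substitution. According to the associated publication, the plasmid comes from work modelling myelodysplastic syndrome-associated SF3b1 mutations in yeast. It is intended for testing how this mutation affects interactions between Hsh155 and binding partners fused to a GAL4 DNA-binding domain.
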