Features (pLannotate 1.2.2; 25 found; start..end, strand, type, name):
     68..406     +  CDS            YO085_YEAST: Protein predicted: Swiss-Prot protein existence level 4. From Saccharomyces cerevisiae (strain ATCC 204508 / S288c) (Baker's yeast).
    771..1475    +  promoter       ADH1 promoter: S. cerevisiae ADH1; promoter for alcohol dehydrogenase 1
   1521..1540    +  CDS            SV40 NLS (fragment): nuclear localization signal of SV40 (simian virus 40) large T antigen
   1557..1898    +  CDS            GAL4 activation domain: activation domain of the GAL4 transcriptional activator; Saccharomyces cerevisiae GAL4 (truncated)
   1904..1922    +  promoter       T7 promoter: promoter for bacteriophage T7 RNA polymerase
   1941..1967    +  CDS            HA: HA (human influenza hemagglutinin) epitope tag
   2004..4916    +  CDS            HSH155: SF3B1_YEAST - Experimental evidence at protein level: Swiss-Prot protein existence level 1. Contacts pre-mRNA on both sides of the branch site early in spliceosome assembly. From Saccharomyces cerevisiae (strain ATCC 204508 / S288c) (Baker's yeast).
   5180..5314    +  CDS            ADH1 (fragment): ADH1_YEAST - Also known as ADC1. Experimental evidence at protein level: Swiss-Prot protein existence level 1. This isozyme preferentially catalyzes the conversion of primary unbranched alcohols to their corresponding aldehydes. Also shows activity toward secondary alcohols. From Saccharomyces cerevisiae (strain ATCC 204508 / S288c) (Baker's yeast).
   5318..5505    +  terminator     ADH1 terminator: S. cerevisiae ADH1; transcription terminator for the S. cerevisiae alcohol dehydrogenase 1 (ADH1) gene
   5622..6716    -  CDS            LEU2: 3-isopropylmalate dehydrogenase, required for leucine biosynthesis; S. cerevisiae LEU2; yeast auxotrophic marker
   6717..7122    -  promoter       LEU2 promoter: S. cerevisiae LEU2
   7186..7208    -  protein_bind   lac operator (fragment): The lac repressor binds to the lac operator to inhibit transcription in E. coli. This inhibition can be relieved by adding lactose or isopropyl-β-D-thiogalactopyranoside (IPTG). lac repressor encoded by lacI
   7212..7242    -  promoter       lac promoter: promoter for the E. coli lac operon
   7257..7278    -  protein_bind   CAP binding site: CAP binding activates transcription in the presence of cAMP. E. coli catabolite activator protein
   7291..7332    -  CDS            lacI (fragment): lac repressor; lacI; The lac repressor binds to the lac operator to inhibit transcription in E. coli. This inhibition can be relieved by adding lactose or isopropyl-β-D-thiogalactopyranoside (IPTG).
   7333..7366    -  protein_bind   loxP: Cre-mediated recombination occurs in the 8-bp core sequence (GCATACAT). Cre recombinase
   7444..7477    -  protein_bind   loxP: Cre-mediated recombination occurs in the 8-bp core sequence (GCATACAT). Cre recombinase
   7478..7534    -  CDS            lacI (fragment): lac repressor; lacI; The lac repressor binds to the lac operator to inhibit transcription in E. coli. This inhibition can be relieved by adding lactose or isopropyl-β-D-thiogalactopyranoside (IPTG).
   7717..8305    -  rep_origin     ori: high-copy-number ColE1/pMB1/pBR322/pUC origin of replication
   8476..9336    -  CDS            AmpR: β-lactamase; bla; confers resistance to ampicillin, carbenicillin, and related antibiotics
   9337..9441    -  promoter       AmpR promoter: bla
   9536..9571    +  CDS            rop (fragment): Rop protein, which maintains plasmids at low copy number; rop
   9673..9722    +  misc_feature   bom (fragment): basis of mobility region from pBR322
   9723..10887   +  rep_origin     2μ ori: yeast 2μ plasmid origin of replication
  10888..18      -  misc_feature   MCS (fragment) (across the origin): pUC18/19 multiple cloning site
>Addgene plasmid #87296 | pGADT7 Hsh155 H331Q | addgene full sequence | sequence record 183014 | Addgene NGS Result
TGCATGCCTGCAGGTCGAGATCCGGGATCGAAGAAATGATGGTAAATGAAATAGGAAATCAAGGAGCATG
AAGGCAAAAGACAAATATAAGGGTCGAACGAAAAATAAAGTGAAAAGTGTTGATATGATGTATTTGGCTT
TGCGGCGCCGAAAAAACGAGTTTACGCAATTGCACAATCATGCTGACTCTGTGGCGGACCCGCGCTCTTG
CCGGCCCGGCGATAACGCTGGGCGTGAGGCTGTGCCCGGCGGAGTTTTTTGCGCCTGCATTTTCCAAGGT
TTACCCTGCGCTAAGGGGCGAGATTGGAGAAGCAATAAGAATGCCGGTTGGGGTTGCGATGATGACGACC
ACGACAACTGGTGTCATTATTTAAGTTGCCGAAAGAACCTGAGTGCATTTGCAACATGAGTATACTAGAA
GAATGAGCCAAGACTTGCGAGACGCGAGTTTGCCGGTGGTGCGAACAATAGAGCGACCATGACCTTGAAG
GTGAGACGCGCATAACCGCTAGAGTACTTTGAAGAGGAAACAGCAATAGGGTTGCTACCAGTATAAATAG
ACAGGTACATACAACACTGGAAATGGTTGTCTGTTTGAGTACGCTTTCAATTCATTTGGGTGTGCACTTT
ATTATGTTACAATATGGAAGGGAACTTTACACTTCTCCTATGCACATATATTAATTAAAGTCCAATGCTA
GTAGAGAAGGGGGGTAACACCCCTCCGCGCTCTTTTCCGATTTTTTTCTAAACCGTGGAATATTTCGGAT
ATCCTTTTGTTGTTTCCGGGTGTACAATATGGACTTCCTCTTTTCTGGCAACCAAACCCATACATCGGGA
TTCCTATAATACCTTCGTTGGTCTCCCTAACATGTAGGTGGCGGAGGGGAGATATACAATAGAACAGATA
CCAGACAAGACATAATGGGCTAAACAAGACTACACCAATTACACTGCCTCATTGATGGTGGTACATAACG
AACTAATACTGTAGCCCTAGACTTGATAGCCATCATCATATCGAAGTTTCACTACCCTTTTTCCATTTGC
CATCTATTGAAGTAATAATAGGCGCATGCAACTTCTTTTCTTTTTTTTTCTTTTCTCTCTCCCCCGTTGT
TGTCTCACCATATCCGCAATGACAAAAAAATGATGGAAGACACTAAAGGAAAAAATTAACGACAAAGACA
GCACCAACAGATGTCGTTGTTCCAGAGCTGATGAGGGGTATCTCGAAGCACACGAAACTTTTTCCTTCCT
TCATTCACGCACACTACTCTCTAATGAGCAACGGTATACGGCCTTCCTTCCAGTTACTTGAATTTGAAAT
AAAAAAAAGTTTGCTGTCTTGCTATCAAGTATAAATAGACCTGCAATTATTAATCTTTTGTTTCCTCGTC
ATTGTTCTCGTTCCCTTTCTTCCTTGTTTCTTTTTCTGCACAATATTTCAAGCTATACCAAGCATACAAT
CAACTCCAAGCTTTGCAAAGATGGATAAAGCGGAATTAATTCCCGAGCCTCCAAAAAAGAAGAGAAAGGT
CGAATTGGGTACCGCCGCCAATTTTAATCAAAGTGGGAATATTGCTGATAGCTCATTGTCCTTCACTTTC
ACTAACAGTAGCAACGGTCCGAACCTCATAACAACTCAAACAAATTCTCAAGCGCTTTCACAACCAATTG
CCTCCTCTAACGTTCATGATAACTTCATGAATAATGAAATCACGGCTAGTAAAATTGATGATGGTAATAA
TTCAAAACCACTGTCACCTGGTTGGACGGACCAAACTGCGTATAACGCGTTTGGAATCACTACAGGGATG
TTTAATACCACTACAATGGATGATGTATATAACTATCTATTCGATGATGAAGATACCCCACCAAACCCAA
AAAAAGAGATCTTTAATACGACTCACTATAGGGCGAGCGCCGCCATGGAGTACCCATACGACGTACCAGA
TTACGCTCATATGGCCATGGAGGCCAGTGAATTCCACCCGGGAATGAGTCATCCGATTCAATTTGTAAAC
GCTAATAATAGCGATAAGAGCCACCAATTAGGCGGTCAATATTCTATTCCTCAGGATTTGAGGGAAAACC
TGCAGAAAGAAGCTGCACGTATTGGTGAGAACGAAAAAGATGTGCTACAGGAAAAAATGGAAACTAGGAC
AGTGCAAAATCGAGAGGATTCATACCACAAAAGAAGGTTTGATATGAAGTTTGAGCCGGATTCCGATACA
CAAACTGTTACGTCTTCAGAAAATACCCAAGACGCTGTCGTGCCAAGGAAAAGAAAATCTCGTTGGGATG
TAAAAGGGTACGAGCCACCTGATGAATCTTCAACAGCGGTCAAAGAAAACTCTGATAGTGCTTTGGTTAA
TGTAGAAGGAATCCATGATTTGATGTTTTTTAAACCTTCTGACCATAAATATTTCGCCGACGTTATATCC
AAAAAACCCATAGATGAGTTAAATAAGGATGAAAAGAAAGAAAGAACCCTGTCGATGTTACTTCTGAAAA
TAAAAAATGGCAATACAGCGAGTAGGAGGACTTCTATGCGGATTTTAACCGATAAAGCTGTTACATTTGG
TCCAGAAATGATATTTAACCGCTTATTGCCCATATTACTAGACAGAAGTTTGGAAGACCAGGAAAGACAT
CTAATGATCAAGACCATAGATCGCGTCCTTTACCAGCTAGGAGATTTAACAAAACCTTACGTTCACAAAA
TACTTGTAGTAGCTGCCCCATTGCTAATAGATGAAGATCCAATGGTTCGTTCAACAGGCCAGGAGATAAT
CACCAATCTGTCTACAGTCGCTGGCCTAAAAACCATTCTAACAGTAATGAGACCTGATATTGAGAATGAG
GATGAGTATGTTAGAAATGTAACTTCAAGAGCGGCGGCTGTGGTGGCAAAAGCCCTTGGTGTTAATCAAT
TGCTTCCTTTCATCAATGCAGCATGCCACTCACGGAAGTCTTGGAAAGCAAGGCAAACTGGCATAAAAAT
TGTGCAGCAAATAGGTATACTTTTGGGAATAGGTGTCTTGAATCATCTTACTGGGCTGATGAGTTGTATC
AAAGACTGCCTAATGGATGATCACGTTCCGGTGCGAATTGTTACAGCACATACTTTATCAACACTAGCAG
AAAATTCTTATCCATATGGTATCGAAGTTTTCAACGTTGTACTGGAGCCATTATGGAAGGGTATAAGAAG
TCATCGTGGTAAAGTGCTATCTTCTTTTTTAAAAGCTGTTGGATCTATGATCCCATTGATGGACCCAGAG
TATGCCGGTTATTATACCACAGAAGCAATGAGAATAATTAGACGTGAATTCGACTCTCCCGATGATGAAA
TGAAAAAGACCATTCTTTTAGTATTACAAAAATGTAGCGCTGTAGAATCCATAACGCCAAAATTTCTGAG
AGAAGAAATCGCGCCAGAATTCTTTCAAAAATTTTGGGTCAGACGAGTGGCATTGGATAGACCATTAAAC
AAAGTTGTTACATATACTACTGTTACATTAGCAAAGAAATTAGGTTGTTCTTATACCATTGATAAATTAT
TAACACCATTGAGAGATGAAGCTGAGCCGTTCAGAACAATGGCTGTCCATGCTGTTACTAGAACAGTAAA
CTTATTAGGGACAGCAGATTTAGATGAGAGATTAGAAACGAGGCTTATTGATGCGCTCTTGATAGCATTT
CAAGAACAAACAAATAGTGATTCTATAATCTTTAAAGGGTTTGGGGCAGTGACGGTGTCACTTGACATCC
GTATGAAACCGTTTTTAGCACCCATTGTGAGTACGATTTTAAATCATTTAAAGCATAAAACTCCCTTGGT
TCGTCAACATGCAGCAGATCTATGTGCCATACTAATACCAGTCATCAAGAACTGTCACGAATTCGAAATG
TTGAATAAATTGAACATTATATTGTATGAATCCTTAGGCGAAGTATATCCAGAGGTATTAGGTTCTATAA
TCAACGCTATGTACTGTATTACTAGCGTAATGGATTTGGATAAACTACAACCTCCTATTAATCAAATTTT
ACCAACCTTAACTCCAATTTTAAGAAACAAGCATAGAAAAGTCGAAGTAAACACTATCAAATTTGTTGGA
CTTATTGGTAAATTAGCACCTACCTATGCACCTCCTAAAGAATGGATGAGAATATGTTTTGAACTATTAG
AACTTTTGAAAAGTACAAATAAAGAAATAAGAAGATCAGCAAATGCCACGTTTGGATTCATTGCTGAAGC
AATTGGACCTCACGATGTTCTTGTTGCGTTATTGAACAATTTAAAGGTTCAAGAACGTCAGTTACGTGTA
TGCACGGCTGTTGCTATCGGTATCGTTGCTAAAGTGTGTGGTCCTTACAACGTGCTGCCAGTAATCATGA
ATGAATACACAACACCAGAGACTAATGTTCAAAACGGTGTTCTCAAGGCCATGTCATTCATGTTTGAGTA
CATTGGTAACATGTCTAAGGATTACATATACTTCATAACACCATTATTAGAAGATGCACTCACCGATAGG
GATTTAGTTCATCGTCAGACAGCGTCGAACGTAATAACCCACTTAGCTTTAAACTGTTCAGGTACAGGTC
ACGAAGATGCCTTCATTCATTTAATGAATCTTCTAATACCCAATATTTTTGAAACTTCACCACATGCTAT
TATGCGTATTTTAGAAGGTTTGGAGGCACTGAGTCAAGCTCTTGGCCCTGGACTATTCATGAACTACATA
TGGGCAGGATTGTTCCATCCAGCGAAGAATGTAAGGAAAGCATTTTGGAGGGTGTATAATAACATGTACG
TAATGTACCAGGACGCCATGGTACCTTTTTACCCCGTTACACCAGACAACAATGAAGAATATATAGAAGA
ACTGGATTTAGTTCTGTGAGGATCCATCGAGCTCGAGCTGCAGATGAATCGTAGATACTGAAAAACCCCG
CAAGTTCACTTCAACTGTGCATCGTGCACCATCTCAATTTCTTTCATTTATACATCGTTTTGCCTTCTTT
TATGTAACTATACTCCTCTAAGTTTCAATCTTGGCCATGTAACCTCTGATCTATAGAATTTTTTAAATGA
CTAGAATTAATGCCCATCTTTTTTTTGGACCTAAATTCTTCATGAAAATATATTACGAGGGCTTATTCAG
AAGCTTTGGACTTCTTCGCCAGAGGTTTGGTCAAGTCTCCAATCAAGGTTGTCGGCTTGTCTACCTTGCC
AGAAATTTACGAAAAGATGGAAAAGGGTCAAATCGTTGGTAGATACGTTGTTGACACTTCTAAATAAGCG
AATTTCTTATGATTTATGATTTTTATTATTAAATAAGTTATAAAAAAAATAAGTGTATACAAATTTTAAA
GTGACTCTTAGGTTTTAAAACGAAAATTCTTATTCTTGAGTAACTCTTTCCTGTAGGTCAGGTTGCTTTC
TCAGGTATAGCATGAGGTCGCTCTTATTGACCACACCTCTACCGGCCGGTCGAAATTCCCCTACCCTATG
AACATATTCCATTTTGTAATTTCGTGTCGTTTCTATTATGAATTTCATTTATAAAGTTTATGTACAAATA
TCATAAAAAAAGAGAATCTTTTTAAGCAAGGATTTTCTTAACTTCTTCGGCGACAGCATCACCGACTTCG
GTGGTACTGTTGGAACCACCTAAATCACCAGTTCTGATACCTGCATCCAAAACCTTTTTAACTGCATCTT
CAATGGCCTTACCTTCTTCAGGCAAGTTCAATGACAATTTCAACATCATTGCAGCAGACAAGATAGTGGC
GATAGGGTTGACCTTATTCTTTGGCAAATCTGGAGCAGAACCGTGGCATGGTTCGTACAAACCAAATGCG
GTGTTCTTGTCTGGCAAAGAGGCCAAGGACGCAGATGGCAACAAACCCAAGGAACCTGGGATAACGGAGG
CTTCATCGGAGATGATATCACCAAACATGTTGCTGGTGATTATAATACCATTTAGGTGGGTTGGGTTCTT
AACTAGGATCATGGCGGCAGAATCAATCAATTGATGTTGAACCTTCAATGTAGGAAATTCGTTCTTGATG
GTTTCCTCCACAGTTTTTCTCCATAATCTTGAAGAGGCCAAAACATTAGCTTTATCCAAGGACCAAATAG
GCAATGGTGGCTCATGTTGTAGGGCCATGAAAGCGGCCATTCTTGTGATTCTTTGCACTTCTGGAACGGT
GTATTGTTCACTATCCCAAGCGACACCATCACCATCGTCTTCCTTTCTCTTACCAAAGTAAATACCTCCC
ACTAATTCTCTGACAACAACGAAGTCAGTACCTTTAGCAAATTGTGGCTTGATTGGAGATAAGTCTAAAA
GAGAGTCGGATGCAAAGTTACATGGTCTTAAGTTGGCGTACAATTGAAGTTCTTTACGGATTTTTAGTAA
ACCTTGTTCAGGTCTAACACTACCTGTACCCCATTTAGGACCACCCACAGCACCTAACAAAACGGCATCA
GCCTTCTTGGAGGCTTCCAGCGCCTCATCTGGAAGTGGGACACCTGTAGCTTCGATAGCAGCACCACCAA
TTAAATGATTTTCGAAATCGAACTTGACATTGGAACGAACATCAGAAATAGCTTTAAGAACCTTAATGGC
TTCGGCTGTGATTTCTTGACCAACGTGGTCACCTGGCAAAACGACGATCTTCTTAGGGGCAGACATTAGA
ATGGTATATCCTTGAAATATATATATATATTGCTGAAATGTAAAAGGTAAGAAAAGTTAGAAAGTAAGAC
GATTGCTAACCACCTATTGGAAAAAACAATAGGTCCTTAAATAATATTGTCAACTTCAAGTATTGTGATG
CAAGCATTTAGTCATGAACGCTTCTCTATTCTATATGAAAAGCCGGTTCCGGCGCTCTCACCTTTCCTTT
TTCTCCCAATTTTTCAGTTGAAAAAGGTATATGCGTCAGGCGACCTCTGAAATTAACAAAAAATTTCCAG
TCATCGAATTTGATTCTGTGCGATAGCGCCCCTGTGTGTTCTCGTTATGTTGAGGAAAAAAATAATGGTT
GCTAAGAGATTCGAACTCTTGCATCTTACGATACCTGAGTATTCCCACAGTTGGGGGATCTCGACTCTAG
CTAGAGGATCAATTCGTAATCATGTCATAGCTGTTTCCTGTGTGAAATTGTTATCCGCTCACAATTCCAC
ACAACATACGAGCCGGAAGCATAAAGTGTAAAGCCTGGGGTGCCTAATGAGTGAGCTAACTCACATTAAT
TGCGTTGCGCTCACTGCCCGCTTTCCAGTCGGGAAACCTGTCGTGCCAGCTGATAACTTCGTATAATGTA
TGCTATACGAAGTTATTAGGTCTGAAGAGGAGTTTACGTCCAGCCAAGCTAGCTTGGCTGCAGGTCGAGC
GGCCGCGATCCGGAACCCTTAATATAACTTCGTATAATGTATGCTATACGAAGTTATCAGCTGCATTAAT
GAATCGGCCAACGCGCGGGGAGAGGCGGTTTGCGTATTGGGCGCTCTTCCGCTTCCTCGCTCACTGACTC
GCTGCGCTCGGTCGTTCGGCTGCGGCGAGCGGTATCAGCTCACTCAAAGGCGGTAATACGGTTATCCACA
GAATCAGGGGATAACGCAGGAAAGAACATGTGAGCAAAAGGCCAGCAAAAGGCCAGGAACCGTAAAAAGG
CCGCGTTGCTGGCGTTTTTCCATAGGCTCCGCCCCCCTGACGAGCATCACAAAAATCGACGCTCAAGTCA
GAGGTGGCGAAACCCGACAGGACTATAAAGATACCAGGCGTTTCCCCCTGGAAGCTCCCTCGTGCGCTCT
CCTGTTCCGACCCTGCCGCTTACCGGATACCTGTCCGCCTTTCTCCCTTCGGGAAGCGTGGCGCTTTCTC
ATAGCTCACGCTGTAGGTATCTCAGTTCGGTGTAGGTCGTTCGCTCCAAGCTGGGCTGTGTGCACGAACC
CCCCGTTCAGCCCGACCGCTGCGCCTTATCCGGTAACTATCGTCTTGAGTCCAACCCGGTAAGACACGAC
TTATCGCCACTGGCAGCAGCCACTGGTAACAGGATTAGCAGAGCGAGGTATGTAGGCGGTGCTACAGAGT
TCTTGAAGTGGTGGCCTAACTACGGCTACACTAGAAGAACAGTATTTGGTATCTGCGCTCTGCTGAAGCC
AGTTACCTTCGGAAAAAGAGTTGGTAGCTCTTGATCCGGCAAACAAACCACCGCTGGTAGCGGTGGTTTT
TTTGTTTGCAAGCAGCAGATTACGCGCAGAAAAAAAGGATCTCAAGAAGATCCTTTGATCTTTTCTACGG
GGTCTGACGCTCAGTGGAACGAAAACTCACGTTAAGGGATTTTGGTCATGAGATTATCAAAAAGGATCTT
CACCTAGATCCTTTTAAATTAAAAATGAAGTTTTAAATCAATCTAAAGTATATATGAGTAAACTTGGTCT
GACAGTTACCAATGCTTAATCAGTGAGGCACCTATCTCAGCGATCTGTCTATTTCGTTCATCCATAGTTG
CCTGACTCCCCGTCGTGTAGATAACTACGATACGGGAGGGCTTACCATCTGGCCCCAGTGCTGCAATGAT
ACCGCGAGACCCACGCTCACCGGCTCCAGATTTATCAGCAATAAACCAGCCAGCCGGAAGGGCCGAGCGC
AGAAGTGGTCCTGCAACTTTATCCGCCTCCATCCAGTCTATTAATTGTTGCCGGGAAGCTAGAGTAAGTA
GTTCGCCAGTTAATAGTTTGCGCAACGTTGTTGCCATTGCTACAGGCATCGTGGTGTCACGCTCGTCGTT
TGGTATGGCTTCATTCAGCTCCGGTTCCCAACGATCAAGGCGAGTTACATGATCCCCCATGTTGTGCAAA
AAAGCGGTTAGCTCCTTCGGTCCTCCGATCGTTGTCAGAAGTAAGTTGGCCGCAGTGTTATCACTCATGG
TTATGGCAGCACTGCATAATTCTCTTACTGTCATGCCATCCGTAAGATGCTTTTCTGTGACTGGTGAGTA
CTCAACCAAGTCATTCTGAGAATAGTGTATGCGGCGACCGAGTTGCTCTTGCCCGGCGTCAATACGGGAT
AATACCGCGCCACATAGCAGAACTTTAAAAGTGCTCATCATTGGAAAACGTTCTTCGGGGCGAAAACTCT
CAAGGATCTTACCGCTGTTGAGATCCAGTTCGATGTAACCCACTCGTGCACCCAACTGATCTTCAGCATC
TTTTACTTTCACCAGCGTTTCTGGGTGAGCAAAAACAGGAAGGCAAAATGCCGCAAAAAAGGGAATAAGG
GCGACACGGAAATGTTGAATACTCATACTCTTCCTTTTTCAATATTATTGAAGCATTTATCAGGGTTATT
GTCTCATGAGCGGATACATATTTGAATGTATTTAGAAAAATAAACAAATAGGGGTTCCGCGCACATTTCC
CCGAAAAGTGCCACCTGACGTCTAAGAAACCATTATTATCATGACATTAACCTATAAAAATAGGCGTATC
ACGAGGCCCTTTCGTCTCGCGCGTTTCGGTGATGACGGTGAAAACCTCTGACACATGCAGCTCCCGGAGA
CGGTCACAGCTTGTCTGTAAGCGGATGCCGGGAGCAGACAAGCCCGTCAGGGCGCGTCAGCGGGTGTTGG
CGGGTGTCGGGGCTGGCTTAACTATGCGGCATCAGAGCAGATTGTACTGAGAGTGCACCATAACGCATTT
AAGCATAAACACGCACTATGCCGTTCTTCTCATGTATATATATATACAGGCAACACGCAGATATAGGTGC
GACGTGAACAGTGAGCTGTATGTGCGCAGCTCGCGTTGCATTTTCGGAAGCGCTCGTTTTCGGAAACGCT
TTGAAGTTCCTATTCCGAAGTTCCTATTCTCTAGCTAGAAAGTATAGGAACTTCAGAGCGCTTTTGAAAA
CCAAAAGCGCTCTGAAGACGCACTTTCAAAAAACCAAAAACGCACCGGACTGTAACGAGCTACTAAAATA
TTGCGAATACCGCTTCCACAAACATTGCTCAAAAGTATCTCTTTGCTATATATCTCTGTGCTATATCCCT
ATATAACCTACCCATCCACCTTTCGCTCCTTGAACTTGCATCTAAACTCGACCTCTACATTTTTTATGTT
TATCTCTAGTATTACTCTTTAGACAAAAAAATTGTAGTAAGAACTATTCATAGAGTGAATCGAAAACAAT
ACGAAAATGTAAACATTTCCTATACGTAGTATATAGAGACAAAATAGAAGAAACCGTTCATAATTTTCTG
ACCAATGAAGAATCATCAACGCTATCACTTTCTGTTCACAAAGTATGCGCAATCCACATCGGTATAGAAT
ATAATCGGGGATGCCTTTATCTTGAAAAAATGCACCCGCAGCTTCGCTAGTAATCAGTAAACGCGGGAAG
TGGAGTCAGGCTTTTTTTATGGAAGAGAAAATAGACACCAAAGTAGCCTTCTTCTAACCTTAACGGACCT
ACAGTGCAAAAAGTTATCAAGAGACTGCATTATAGAGCGCACAAAGGAGAAAAAAAGTAATCTAAGATGC
TTTGTTAGAAAAATAGCGCTCTCGGGATGCATTTTTGTAGAACAAAAAAGAAGTATAGATTCTTTGTTGG
TAAAATAGCGCTCTCGCGTTGCATTTCTGTTCTGTAAAAATGCAGCTCAGATTCTTTGTTTGAAAAATTA
GCGCTCTCGCGTTGCATTTTTGTTTTACAAAAATGAAGCACAGATTCTTCGTTGGTAAAATAGCGCTTTC
GCGTTGCATTTCTGTTCTGTAAAAATGCAGCTCAGATTCTTTGTTTGAAAAATTAGCGCTCTCGCGTTGC
ATTTTTGTTCTACAAAATGAAGCACAGATGCTTCGTTGCT
